>Addgene plasmid #208786 | pLVX-opto-hCaspase-8 | addgene full sequence | sequence record 412251 | Addgene NGS Result
TTGAGATCCTTTTTTTCTGCGCGTAATCTGCTGCTTGCAAACAAAAAAACCACCGCTACCAGCGGTGGTT
TGTTTGCCGGATCAAGAGCTACCAACTCTTTTTCCGAAGGTAACTGGCTTCAGCAGAGCGCAGATACCAA
ATACTGTTCTTCTAGTGTAGCCGTAGTTAGGCCACCACTTCAAGAACTCTGTAGCACCGCCTACATACCT
CGCTCTGCTAATCCTGTTACCAGTGGCTGCTGCCAGTGGCGATAAGTCGTGTCTTACCGGGTTGGACTCA
AGACGATAGTTACCGGATAAGGCGCAGCGGTCGGGCTGAACGGGGGGTTCGTGCACACAGCCCAGCTTGG
AGCGAACGACCTACACCGAACTGAGATACCTACAGCGTGAGCTATGAGAAAGCGCCACGCTTCCCGAAGG
GAGAAAGGCGGACAGGTATCCGGTAAGCGGCAGGGTCGGAACAGGAGAGCGCACGAGGGAGCTTCCAGGG
GGAAACGCCTGGTATCTTTATAGTCCTGTCGGGTTTCGCCACCTCTGACTTGAGCGTCGATTTTTGTGAT
GCTCGTCAGGGGGGCGGAGCCTATGGAAAAACGCCAGCAACGCGGCCTTTTTACGGTTCCTGGCCTTTTG
CTGGCCTTTTGCTCACATGTTCTTTCCTGCGTTATCCCCTGATTCTGTGGATAACCGTATTACCGCCTTT
GAGTGAGCTGATACCGCTCGCCGCAGCCGAACGACCGAGCGCAGCGAGTCAGTGAGCGAGGAAGCGGAAG
AGCGCCCAATACGCAAACCGCCTCTCCCCGCGCGTTGGCCGATTCATTAATGCAGCTGGCACGACAGGTT
TCCCGACTGGAAAGCGGGCAGTGAGCGCAACGCAATTAATGTGAGTTAGCTCACTCATTAGGCACCCCAG
GCTTTACACTTTATGCTTCCGGCTCGTATGTTGTGTGGAATTGTGAGCGGATAACAATTTCACACAGGAA
ACAGCTATGACCATGATTACGCCAAGCTCTAGCTAGAGGTCGACGGTAAACGCTAGCAATGTCAAGGCCT
CTCACTCTCTGATATTCATTTCTTTGCAAGTTATAAATACTGAATAATAAGATGACATGAACTACTACTG
CTAGAGATTTTCCACACTGACTAAAAGGGTCTGAGGGATCTCTAGTTACCAGAGTCACACAACAGACGGG
CACACACTACTTGAAGCACTCAAGGCAAGCTTTATTGAGGCTTAAGCAGTGGGTTCCCTAGTTAGCCAGA
GAGCTCCCAGGCTCAGATCTGGTCTAACCAGAGAGACCCAGTACAGGCAAAAAGCAGCTGCTTATATGCA
GGATCTGAGGGCTCGCCACTCCCCAGTCCCGCCCAGGCCACGCCTCCCTGGAAAGTCCCCAGCGGAAAGT
CCCTTGTAGCAAGCTCGATATCAGCAGTTCTTGAAGTACTCCGGATGCAGCTCTCGGGCCACGTGATGAA
ATGCTAGGCGGCTGTCAAACCTCCACTCTAACACTTCTCTCTCCGGGTCATCCATCCCATGCAGGCTCAC
AGGGTGTAACAAGCTGGTGTTCTCTCCTTTATTGGCCTCTTCTACCTTATCTGGCTCAACTGGTACTAGC
TTGTAGCACCATCCAAAGGTCAGTGGATATCTGACCCCTGGCCCTGGTGTGTAGTTCTGCTAATCAGGGA
AGTAGCCTTGTGTGTGGTAGATCCACAGATCAAGGATATCTTGTCTTCGTTGGGAGTGAATTAGCCCTTC
CAGTCCCCTCTTTTCTTTTAAAAAGTGGCTAAGATCTACAGCTGCCTTGTAAGTCATTGGTCTTAAAGGT
ACCTGAGGTGTGACTGGAAAACCCACCTCCTCCTCCTCTTGTGCTTCTAGCCAGGCACAATCAGCATTGG
TAGCTGCTGTATTGCTACTTGTGATTGCTCCATGTTTTTCTAGGTCTCGACTGCAGAATTAATTCCAGGC
GGGGAGGCGGCCCAAAGGGAGATCCGACTCGTCTGAGGGCGAAGGCGAAGACGCGGAAGAGGCCGCAGAG
CCGGCAGCAGGCCGCGGGAAGGAAGGTCCGCTGGATTGAGGGCCGAAGGGACGTAGCAGAAGGACGTCCC
GCGCAGAATCCAGGTGGCAACACAGGCGAGCAGCCATGGAAAGGACGTCAGCTTCCCCGACAACACCACG
GAATTGTCAGTGCCCAACAGCCGAGCCCCTGTCCAGCAGCGGGCAAGGCAGGCGGCGATGAGTTCCGCCG
TGGCAATAGGGAGGGGGAAAGCGAAAGTCCCGGAAAGGAGCTGACAGGTGGTGGCAATGCCCCAACCAGT
GGGGGTTGCGTCAGCAAACACAGTGCACACCACGCCACGTTGCCTGACAACGGGCCACAACTCCTCATAA
AGAGACAGCAACCAGGATTTATACAAGGAGGAGAAAATGAAAGCCATACGGGAAGCAATAGCATGATACA
AAGGCATTAAAGCAGCGTATCCACATAGCGTAAAAGGAGCAACATAGTTAAGAATACCAGTCAATCTTTC
ACAAATTTTGTAATCCAGAGGTTGATTGTTCCAGACGCGTTCAGGCACCGGGCTTGCGGGTCATGCACCA
GGTGCGCGGTCCTTCGGGCACCTCGACGTCGGCGGTGACGGTGAAGCCGAGCCGCTCGTAGAAGGGGAGG
TTGCGGGGCGCGGAGGTCTCCAGGAAGGCGGGCACCCCGGCGCGCTCGGCCGCCTCCACTCCGGGGAGCA
CGACGGCGCTGCCCAGACCCTTGCCCTGGTGGTCGGGCGAGACGCCGACGGTGGCCAGGAACCACGCGGG
CTCCTTGGGCCGGTGCGGCGCCAGGAGGCCTTCCATCTGTTGCTGCGCGGCCAGCCGGGAACCGCTCAAC
TCGGCCATGCGCGGGCCGATCTCGGCGAACACCGCCCCCGCTTCGACGCTCTCCGGCGTGGTCCAGACCG
CCACCGCGGCGCCGTCGTCCGCGACCCACACCTTGCCGATGTCGAGCCCGACGCGCGTGAGGAAGAGTTC
TTGCAGCTCGGTGACCCGCTCGATGTGGCGGTCCGGGTCGACGGTGTGGCGCGTGGCGGGGTAGTCGGCG
AACGCGGCGGCGAGGGTGCGTACGGCCCGGGGGACGTCGTCGCGGGTGGCGAGGCGCACCGTGGGCTTGT
ACTCGGTCATGGTCGCGTTTTGCAAAAGCCTAGGCCTCCAAAAAAGCCTCCTCACTACTTCTGGAATAGC
TCAGAGGCCGAGGCGGCCTCGGCCTCTGCATAAATAAAAAAAATTAGTCAGCCATGGGGCGGAGAATGGG
CGGAACTGGGCGGAGTTAGGGGCGGGATGGGCGGAGTTAGGGGCGGGACTATGGTTGCTGACTAATTGAG
ATGCATGCTTTGCATACTTCTGCCTGCTGGGGAGCCTGGGGACTTTCCACACCTGGTTGCTGACTAATTG
AGATGCATGCTTTGCATACTTCTGCCTGCTGGGGAGCCTGGGGACTTTCCACACCCTAACTGACACACAT
TCGCGCGTTTACCCGGGGAGCATGTCAAGGTCAAAATCGTCAAGAGCGTCAGCAGGCAGCATATCAAGGT
CAAAGTCGTCAAGGGCATCGGCTGGGAGCATGTCTAAGTCAAAATCGTCAAGGGCGTCGGTCGGCCCGCC
GCTTTCGCACTTTAGCTGTTTCTCCAGGCCACATATGATTAGTTCCAGGCCGAAAAGGAAGGCAGGTTCG
GCTCCCTGCCGGTCGAACAGCTCAATTGCTTGTTTCAGAAGTGGGGGCATAGAATCGGTGGTAGGTGTCT
CTCTTTCCTCTTTTGCTACTTGATGCTCCTGTTCCTCCAATACGCAGCCCAGTGTAAAGTGGCCCACGGC
GGACAGAGCGTACAGTGCGTTCTCCAGGGAGAAGCCTTGCTGACACAGGAACGCGAGCTGATTTTCCAGG
GTTTCGTACTGTTTCTCTGTTGGGCGGGTGCCGAGATGCACTTTAGCCCCGTCGCGATGTGAGAGGAGAG
CACAGCGGTATGACTTGGCGTTGTTCCGCAGAAAGTCTTGCCATGACTCGCCTTCCAGGGGGCAGGAGTG
GGTATGATGCCTGTCCAGCATCTCGATTGGCAGGGCATCGAGCAGGGCCCGCTTGTTCTTCACGTGCCAG
TACAGGGTAGGCTGCTCAACTCCCAGCTTTTGAGCGAGTTTCCTTGTCGTCAGGCCTTCGATACCGACTC
CATTGAGTAATTCCAGAGCAGAGTTTATGACTTTGCTCTTGTCCAGTCTAGACATGGTAATTCGATGATC
CCCCTGGGGAGAGAGGTCGGTGATTCGGTCAACGAGGGAGCCGACTGCCGACGTGCGCTCCGGAGGCTTG
CAGAATGCGGAACACCGCGCGGGCAGGAACAGGGCCCACACTACCGCCCCACACCCCGCCTCCCGCACCG
CCCCTTCCCGGCCGCTGCTCTCGGCGCGCCCTGCTGAGCAGCCGCTATTGGCCACAGCCCATCGCGGTCG
GCGCGCTGCCATTGCTCCCTGGCGCTGTCCGTCTGCGAGGGTACTAGTGAGACGTGCGGCTTCCGTTTGT
CACGTCCGGCACGCCGCGAACCGCAAGGAACCTTCCCGACTTAGGGGCGGAGCAGGAAGCGTCGCCGGGG
GGCCCACAAGGGTAGCGGCGAAGATCCGGGTGACGCTGCGAACGGACGTGAAGAATGTGCGAGACCCAGG
GTCGGCGCCGCTGCGTTTCCCGGAACCACGCCCAGAGCAGCCGCGTCCCTGCGCAAACCCAGGGCTGCCT
TGGAAAAGGCGCAACCCCAACCCCGTGGAATTATCACCTCGAGTTTACTCCCTATCAGTGATAGAGAACG
TATGAAGAGTTTACTCCCTATCAGTGATAGAGAACGTATGCAGACTTTACTCCCTATCAGTGATAGAGAA
CGTATAAGGAGTTTACTCCCTATCAGTGATAGAGAACGTATGACCAGTTTACTCCCTATCAGTGATAGAG
AACGTATCTACAGTTTACTCCCTATCAGTGATAGAGAACGTATATCCAGTTTACTCCCTATCAGTGATAG
AGAACGTATAAGCTTTGCTTATGTAAACCAGGGCGCCTATAAAAGAGTGCTGATTTTTTGAGTAAACTTC
AATTCCACAACACTTTTGTCTTATACCAACTTTCCGTACCACTTCCTACCCTCGTAAAGAATTATGGTGA
GCAAGGGCGAGGAGGATAACATGGCCATCATCAAGGAGTTCATGCGCTTCAAGGTGCACATGGAGGGCTC
CGTGAACGGCCACGAGTTCGAGATCGAGGGCGAGGGCGAGGGCCGCCCATACGAGGGCACCCAGACCGCC
AAGCTGAAGGTGACCAAGGGTGGCCCCCTGCCCTTCGCCTGGGACATCCTGTCCCCTCAGTTCATGTACG
GCTCCAAGGCCTACGTGAAGCACCCCGCCGACATCCCCGACTACTTGAAGCTGTCCTTCCCCGAGGGCTT
CAAGTGGGAGCGCGTGATGAACTTCGAGGACGGCGGCGTGGTGACCGTGACCCAGGACTCCTCCCTGCAG
GACGGCGAGTTCATCTACAAGGTGAAGCTGCGCGGCACCAACTTCCCCTCCGACGGCCCCGTAATGCAGA
AGAAGACCATGGGCTGGGAGGCCTCCTCCGAGCGGATGTACCCCGAGGACGGCGCCCTGAAGGGCGAGAT
CAAGCAGAGGCTGAAGCTGAGGGACGGCGGCCACTACGACGCTGAGGTCAAGACCACCTACAAGGCCAAG
AAGCCCGTGCAGCTGCCCGGCGCCTACAACGTCAACATCAAGTTGGACATCACCTCCCACAACGAGGACT
ACACCATCGTGGAACAGTACGAACGCGCCGAGGGCCGCCACTCCACCGGCGGCATGGACGAGCTGTACAA
GGGAGGAGGAGGAATGATGAAGATGGACAAAAAGACTATAGTTTGGTTTAGAAGAGACCTAAGGATTGAG
GATAATCCTGCATTAGCAGCAGCTGCTCACGAAGGATCTGTTTTTCCTGTCTTCATTTGGTGTCCTGAAG
AAGAAGGACAGTTTTATCCTGGAAGAGCTTCAAGATGGTGGATGAAACAATCACTTGCTCACTTATCTCA
ATCCTTGAAGGCTCTTGGATCTGACCTCACTTTAATCAAAACCCACAACACGATTTCAGCGATCTTGGAT
TGTATCCGCGTTACCGGTGCTACAAAAGTCGTCTTTAACCACCTCTATGATCCTGTTTCGTTAGTTCGGG
ACCATACCGTAAAGGAGAAGCTGGTGGAACGTGGGATCTCTGTGCAAAGCTACAATGGAGATCTATTGTA
TGAACCGTGGGAGATATACTGCGAAAAGGGCAAACCTTTTACGAGTTTCAATTCTTACTGGAAGAAATGC
TTAGATATGTCGATTGAATCCGTTATGCTTCCTCCTCCTTGGCGGTTGATGCCAATAACTGCAGCGGCTG
AAGCGATTTGGGCGTGTTCGATTGAAGAACTAGGGCTGGAGAATGAGGCCGAGAAACCGAGCAATGCGTT
GTTAACTAGAGCTTGGTCTCCAGGATGGAGCAATGCTGATAAGTTACTAAATGAGTTCATCGAGAAGCAG
TTGATAGATTATGCAAAGAACAGCAAGAAAGTTGTTGGGAATTCTACTTCACTACTTTCTCCGTATCTCC
ATTTCGGGGAAATAAGCGTCAGACACGTTTTCCAGTGTGCCCGGATGAAACAAATTATATGGGCAAGAGA
TAAGAACAGTGAAGGAGAAGAAAGTGCAGATCTTTTTCTTAGGGGAATCGGTTTAAGAGAGTATTCTCGG
TATATATGTTTCAACTTCCCGTTTACTCACGAGCAATCGTTGTTGAGTCATCTTCGGTTTTTCCCTTGGG
ATGCTGATGTTGATAAGTTCAAGGCCTGGAGACAAGGCAGGACCGGTTATCCGTTGGTGGATGCCGGAAT
GAGAGAGCTTTGGGCTACCGGATGGATGCATAACAGAATAAGAGTGATTGTTTCAAGCTTTGCTGTGAAG
TTTCTTCTCCTTCCATGGAAATGGGGAATGAAGTATTTCTGGGATACACTTTTGGATGCTGATTTGGAAT
GTGACATCCTTGGCTGGCAGTATATCTCTGGGAGTATCCCCGATGGCCACGAGCTTGATCGCTTGGACAA
TCCCGCGTTACAAGGCGCCAAATATGACCCAGAAGGTGAGTACATAAGGCAATGGCTTCCCGAGCTTGCG
AGATTGCCAACTGAATGGATCCATCATCCATGGGACGCTCCTTTAACCGTACTCAAAGCTTCTGGTGTGG
AACTCGGAACAAACTATGCGAAACCCATTGTAGACATCGACACAGCTCGTGAGCTACTAGCTAAAGCTAT
TTCAAGAACCCGTGGAGCACAGATCATGATCGGAGCAGCAGCCCGGGATCCACCGGTCGCCACCGGAGGA
GGAAGCAAAGGGGAGGAGTTGTGTGGGGTAATGACAATCTCGGACTCTCCAAGAGAACAGGATAGTGAAT
CACAGACTTTGGACAAAGTTTACCAAATGAAAAGCAAACCTCGGGGATACTGTCTGATCATCAACAATCA
CAATTTTGCAAAAGCACGGGAGAAAGTGCCCAAACTTCACAGCATTAGGGACAGGAATGGAACACACTTG
GATGCAGGGGCTTTGACCACGACCTTTGAAGAGCTTCATTTTGAGATCAAGCCCCACGATGACTGCACAG
TAGAGCAAATCTATGAGATTTTGAAAATCTACCAACTCATGGACCACAGTAACATGGACTGCTTCATCTG
CTGTATCCTCTCCCATGGAGACAAGGGCATCATCTATGGCACTGATGGACAGGAGGCCCCCATCTATGAG
CTGACATCTCAGTTCACTGGTTTGAAGTGCCCTTCCCTTGCTGGAAAACCCAAAGTGTTTTTTATTCAGG
CTTGTCAGGGGGATAACTACCAGAAAGGTATACCTGTTGAGACTGATTCAGAGGAGCAACCCTATTTAGA
AATGGATTTATCATCACCTCAAACGAGATATATCCCGGATGAGGCTGACTTTCTGCTGGGGATGGCCACT
GTGAATAACTGTGTTTCCTACCGAAACCCTGCAGAGGGAACCTGGTACATCCAGTCACTTTGCCAGAGCC
TGAGAGAGCGATGTCCTCGAGGCGATGATATTCTCACCATCCTGACTGAAGTGAACTATGAAGTAAGCAA
CAAGGATGACAAGAAAAACATGGGGAAACAGATGCCTCAGCCTACTTTCACACTAAGAAAAAAACTTGTC
TTCCCTTCTGATTGAAATTCCCGTATACACCGGTGCCGGCGGATCCAGACCACCTCCCCTGCGAGCTAAG
CTGGACAGCCAATGACGGGTAAGAGAGTGACATTTTTCACTAACCTAAGACAGGAGGGCCGTCAGAGCTA
CTGCCTAATCCAAAGACGGGTAAAAGTGATAAAAATGTATCACTCCAACCTAAGACAGGCGCAGCTTCCG
AGGGATTTGAGATCCAGACATGATAAGATACATTGATGAGTTTGGACAAACCAAAACTAGAATGCAGTGA
AAAAAATGCCTTATTTGTGAAATTTGTGATGCTATTGCCTTATTTGTAACCATTATAAGCTGCAATAAAC
AAGTTAAGTCGATAAACTGGATCTCTGCTGTCCCTGTAATAAACCCGAAAATTTTGAATTTTTGTAATTT
GTTTTTGTAATTCTTTAGTTTGTATGTCTGTTGCTATTATGTCTACTATTCTTTCCCCTGCACTGTACCC
CCCAATCCCCCCTTTTCTTTTAAAGGCGATACCGTCGAGATCCGTTCACTAATCGAATGGATCTGTCTCT
GTCTCTCTCTCCACCTTCTTCTTCTATTCCTTCGGGCCTGTCGGGTCCCCTCGGGGTTGGGAGGTGGGTC
TGAAACGATAATGGTGAATATCCCTGCCTAACTCTATTCACTATAGAAAGTACAGCAAAAACTATTCTTA
AACCTACCAAGCCTCCTACTATCATTATGAATAATTTTATATACCACAGCCAATTTGTTATGTTAAACCA
ATTCCACAAACTTGCCCATTTATCTAATTCCAATAATTCTTGTTCATTCTTTTCTTGCTGGTTTTGCGAT
TCTTCAATTAAGGAGTGTATTAAGCTTGTGTAATTGTTAATTTCTCTGTCCCACTCCATCCAGGTCGTGT
GATTCCAAATCTGTTCCAGAGATTTATTACTCCAACTAGCATTCCAAGGCACAGCAGTGGTGCAAATGAG
TTTTCCAGAGCAACCCCAAATCCCCAGGAGCTGTTGATCCTTTAGGTATCTTTCCACAGCCAGGATTCTT
GCCTGGAGCTGCTTGATGCCCCAGACTGTGAGTTGCAACAGATGCTGTTGCGCCTCAATAGCCCTCAGCA
AATTGTTCTGCTGCTGCACTATACCAGACAATAATTGTCTGGCCTGTACCGTCAGCGTCATTGACGCTGC
GCCCATAGTGCTTCCTGCTGCTCCCAAGAACCCAAGGAACAAAGCTCCTATTCCCACTGCTCTTTTTTCT
CTCTGCACCACTCTTCTCTTTGCCTTGGTGGGTGCTACTCCTAATGGTTCAATTTTTACTACTTTATATT
TATATAATTCACTTCTCCAATTGTCCCTCATATCTCCTCCTCCAGGTCTGAAGATCAGCGGCCGGCCGCT
TGCTGTGCGGTGGTCTTACTTTTGTTTTGCTCTTCCTCTATCTTGTCTAAAGCTTCCTTGGTGTCTTTTA
TCTCTATCCTTTGATGCACACAATAGAGGGTTGCTACTGTATTATATAATGATCTAAGTTCTTCTGATCC
TGTCTGAAGGGATGGTTGTAGCTGTCCCAGTATTTGTCTACAGCCTTCTGATGTTTCTAACAGGCCAGGA
TTAACTGCGAATCGTTCTAGCTCCCTGCTTGCCCATACTATATGTTTTAATTTATATTTTTTCTTTCCCC
CTGGCCTTAACCGAATTTTTTCCCATCGCGATCTAATTCTCCCCCGCTTAATACTGACGCTCTCGCACCC
ATCTCTCTCCTTCTAGCCTCCGCTAGTCAAAATTTTTGGCGTACTCACCAGTCGCCGCCCCTCGCCTCTT
GCCGTGCGCGCTTCAGCAAGCCGAGTCCTGCGTCGAGAGAGCTCCTCTGGTTTCCCTTTCGCTTTCAAGT
CCCTGTTCGGGCGCCACTGCTAGAGATTTTCCACACTGACTAAAAGGGTCTGAGGGATCTCTAGTTACCA
GAGTCACACAACAGACGGGCACACACTACTTGAAGCACTCAAGGCAAGCTTTATTGAGGCTTAAGCAGTG
GGTTCCCTAGTTAGCCAGAGAGCTCCCAGGCTCAGATCTGGTCTAACCAGAGAGACCCAGTACAGGCAAA
AAGCAGCTGCTTATATGCAGGATCTGAGGGCTCGCCACTCCCCAGTCCCGCCCAGGCCACGCCTCCCTGG
AAAGTCCCCAGCGGAAAGTCCCTTGTAGCAAGCTCGATATCAGCAGTTCTTGAAGTACTCCGGATGCAGC
TCTCGGGCCACGTGATGAAATGCTAGGCGGCTGTCAAACCTCCACTCTAACACTTCTCTCTCCGGGTCAT
CCATCCCATGCAGGCTCACAGGGTGTAACAAGCTGGTGTTCTCTCCTTTATTGGCCTCTTCTACCTTATC
TGGCTCAACTGGTACTAGCTTGTAGCACCATCCAAAGGTCAGTGGATATCTGACCCCTGGCCCTGGTGTG
TAGTTCTGCTAATCAGGGAAGTAGCCTTGTGTGTGGTAGATCCACAGATCAAGGATATCTTGTCTTCTTT
GGGAGTGAATTAGCCCTTCCAACTACTAAGTTTGTAGTACATATTTAACAAATACAATTTCTTTAAAATG
AAAATAATTCAGAGGAATCACAGGTTTAGAGTAAATGAAACCACAGGTAATTGGCAGTGGTAATAGGGTA
TGGGGTGGGAAGTTTGGGATGATTTTGGTTAGCTTGAGTTATCCAGTTGATCCAGACATGATAAGATACA
TTGATGAGTTTGGACAAACCACAACTAGAATGCAGTGAAAAAAATGCTTTATTTGTGAAATTTGTGATGC
TATTGCTTTATTTGTAACCATTATAAGCTGCAATAAACAAGTTGATCTCCCGATCCGTCGACGTCAGGTG
GCACTTTTCGGGGAAATGTGCGCGGAACCCCTATTTGTTTATTTTTCTAAATACATTCAAATATGTATCC
GCTCATGAGACAATAACCCTGATAAATGCTTCAATAATATTGAAAAAGGAAGAGTATGAGTATTCAACAT
TTCCGTGTCGCCCTTATTCCCTTTTTTGCGGCATTTTGCCTTCCTGTTTTTGCTCACCCAGAAACGCTGG
TGAAAGTAAAAGATGCTGAAGATCAGTTGGGTGCACGAGTGGGTTACATCGAACTGGATCTCAACAGCGG
TAAGATCCTTGAGAGTTTTCGCCCCGAAGAACGTTTTCCAATGATGAGCACTTTTAAAGTTCTGCTATGT
GGCGCGGTATTATCCCGTATTGACGCCGGGCAAGAGCAACTCGGTCGCCGCATACACTATTCTCAGAATG
ACTTGGTTGAGTACTCACCAGTCACAGAAAAGCATCTTACGGATGGCATGACAGTAAGAGAATTATGCAG
TGCTGCCATAACCATGAGTGATAACACTGCGGCCAACTTACTTCTGACAACGATCGGAGGACCGAAGGAG
CTAACCGCTTTTTTGCACAACATGGGGGATCATGTAACTCGCCTTGATCGTTGGGAACCGGAGCTGAATG
AAGCCATACCAAACGACGAGCGTGACACCACGATGCCTGTAGCAATGGCAACAACGTTGCGCAAACTATT
AACTGGCGAACTACTTACTCTAGCTTCCCGGCAACAATTAATAGACTGGATGGAGGCGGATAAAGTTGCA
GGACCACTTCTGCGCTCGGCCCTTCCGGCTGGCTGGTTTATTGCTGATAAATCTGGAGCCGGTGAGCGTG
GGTCTCGCGGTATCATTGCAGCACTGGGGCCAGATGGTAAGCCCTCCCGTATCGTAGTTATCTACACGAC
GGGGAGTCAGGCAACTATGGATGAACGAAATAGACAGATCGCTGAGATAGGTGCCTCACTGATTAAGCAT
TGGTAACTGTCAGACCAAGTTTACTCATATATACTTTAGATTGATTTAAAACTTCATTTTTAATTTAAAA
GGATCTAGGTGAAGATCCTTTTTGATAATCTCATGACCAAAATCCCTTAACGTGAGTTTTCGTTCCACTG
AGCGTCAGACCCCGTAGAAAAGATCAAAGGATCTTC
Features (pLannotate 1.2.2; 27 found; start..end, strand, type, name):
      1..589     +  rep_origin     ori: high-copy-number ColE1/pMB1/pBR322/pUC origin of replication
    772..864     +  CDS            lacI (fragment): lac repressor; lacI; The lac repressor binds to the lac operator to inhibit transcription in E. coli. This inhibition can be relieved by adding lactose or isopropyl-β-D-thiogalactopyranoside (IPTG).
    877..898     +  protein_bind   CAP binding site: CAP binding activates transcription in the presence of cAMP. E. coli catabolite activator protein
    913..943     +  promoter       lac promoter: promoter for the E. coli lac operon
    947..969     +  protein_bind   lac operator (fragment): The lac repressor binds to the lac operator to inhibit transcription in E. coli. This inhibition can be relieved by adding lactose or isopropyl-β-D-thiogalactopyranoside (IPTG). lac repressor encoded by lacI
   1119..1376    -  LTR            5' LTR (truncated): truncated 5' long terminal repeat (LTR) from HIV-1
   1424..1942    -  CDS            nef (fragment): NEF_HV1BR - Experimental evidence at protein level: Swiss-Prot protein existence level 1. Extracellular Nef protein targets CD4(+) T-lymphocytes for apoptosis by interacting with CXCR4 surface receptors (PubMed:14990729). From Human immunodeficiency virus type 1 group M subtype B (isolate BRU/LAI) (HIV-1).
   1959..2547    -  misc_feature   WPRE: woodchuck hepatitis virus posttranscriptional regulatory element
   2561..3160    -  CDS            PuroR: puromycin N-acetyltransferase; pac from Streptomyces alboniger; confers resistance to puromycin
   3169..3498    -  promoter       SV40 promoter: SV40 enhancer and early promoter
   3509..4255    -  CDS            Tet-On® 3G: modified rtTA protein that binds tightly to promoters containing the tet operator in the presence of doxycycline
   4274..4784    -  promoter       hPGK promoter: human phosphoglycerate kinase 1 promoter
   4801..5168    +  promoter       TRE3GS promoter: 3rd-generation Tet-responsive promoter that can be activated by binding of Tet-On® 3G, modified to eliminate binding sites for endogenous mammalian transcription factors
   5174..5881    +  CDS            mCherry: mCherry is a basic (constitutively fluorescent) red fluorescent protein published in 2004, derived from Discosoma sp.. It is reported to be a very rapidly-maturing monomer with low acid sensitivity.
   5897..7390    +  CDS            CRY2PHR: N-terminal photolyase homology region of Arabidopsis thaliana cryptochrome 2 binds to CIB1 upon exposure to blue light (Kennedy et al., 2010)
   7424..8272    +  CDS            CASP8 (fragment): CASP8_HUMAN - Also known as MCH5 From Homo sapiens (Human).
   8481..8615    -  polyA_signal   SV40 poly(A) signal: SV40 polyadenylation signal
   8659..8774    -  misc_feature   cPPT/CTS: central polypurine tract and central termination sequence of HIV-1 (lacking the first T)
   8789..8889    -  CDS            Rev (fragment): human immunodeficiency virus 1 (HIV-1) Rev protein; rev; enhances nuclear export of unspliced and incompletely spliced viral mRNAs
   9266..9499    -  misc_feature   RRE: The Rev response element (RRE) of HIV-1 allows for Rev-dependent mRNA export from the nucleus to the cytoplasm.
   9674..10012   -  CDS            HIV-1 gag (fragment): gag protein from human immunodeficiency virus 1; gag
   9996..10121   -  misc_feature   HIV-1 Ψ: packaging signal of human immunodeficiency virus type 1
  10168..10425   -  LTR            5' LTR (truncated): truncated 5' long terminal repeat (LTR) from HIV-1
  10473..10802   -  CDS            nef (fragment): NEF_HV1BR - Experimental evidence at protein level: Swiss-Prot protein existence level 1. Extracellular Nef protein targets CD4(+) T-lymphocytes for apoptosis by interacting with CXCR4 surface receptors (PubMed:14990729). From Human immunodeficiency virus type 1 group M subtype B (isolate BRU/LAI) (HIV-1).
  10969..11103   -  polyA_signal   SV40 poly(A) signal: SV40 polyadenylation signal
  11151..11255   +  promoter       AmpR promoter: bla
  11256..12116   +  CDS            AmpR: β-lactamase; bla; confers resistance to ampicillin, carbenicillin, and related antibiotics
