[The description below was written by a language model from this plasmid's Addgene catalogue record and pLannotate feature annotations shown in this document.]
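Description:
pLVX-opto-hCaspase-8 is an HIV-1-based lentiviral vector on the pLVX backbone for doxycycline-inducible expression of a light-activatable human caspase-8 in mammalian cells. In bacteria it is maintained through a high-copy ColE1/pUC origin and an ampicillin resistance gene (AmpR). The viral portion is annotated on the reverse strand and includes two HIV-1 LTR regions, the Ψ packaging signal with a gag fragment, the RRE for Rev-dependent nuclear export, the cPPT/CTS element and a WPRE that enhances transcript expression. Together these allow the genome to be packaged and integrated when helper functions are supplied in trans.

The vector is an all-in-one Tet-On design. In the viral sense orientation, a human PGK promoter drives the Tet-On 3G transactivator and an SV40 promoter drives puromycin N-acetyltransferase for selection of transduced cells. Facing the opposite direction, a TRE3GS promoter controls the payload, which ends near an SV40 poly(A) signal; this promoter fires only when Tet-On 3G is bound by doxycycline. The payload is a fusion of mCherry, the CRY2 photolyase homology region (CRY2PHR) from Arabidopsis cryptochrome 2, and a fragment of human CASP8. The catalogue entry describes the N-terminal domain of the caspase as removed, calling it the CARD domain, and the feature table correspondingly annotates only a partial CASP8 coding region.

CRY2 domains can cluster under blue light, so illumination is presumably intended to bring the caspase-8 moieties together and activate them, replacing the natural recruitment domain. mCherry reports expression of the fusion. The associated publication concerns optogenetic activators of apoptosis, necroptosis and pyroptosis, consistent with use of this construct to trigger caspase-8-dependent cell death with temporal and spatial control by light.
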