Addgene plasmid #208786: pLVX-opto-hCaspase-8
Purpose: Inducibly expresses human Caspase 8 fused to light-activatable Cry2
Depositing lab: Petr Broz. Depositing organization: Universite de Lausanne (UNIL). Publication: Optogenetic activators of apoptosis, necroptosis, and pyroptosis. Shkarina K, Hasel de Carvalho E, Santos JC, Ramos S, Leptin M, Broz P. J Cell Biol. 2022 Jun 6;221(6). pii: 213145. doi: 10.1083/jcb.202109038. Epub 2022 Apr 14. PubMed 35420640.
Backbone
  Vector backbone: pLVX
  Vector type: Mammalian Expression, Lentiviral
  Selectable markers: Puromycin
Growth in bacteria
  Bacterial resistance: Ampicillin, 100 μg/mL
  Growth temperature: 30°C
  Growth strain: NEB Stable
  Copy number: High Copy
Gene/Insert
  Gene/Insert name: Caspase 8
  Species: H. sapiens (human)
  Mutation: CARD domain is removed
  Entrez Gene: CASP8 (a.k.a. ALPS2B, CAP4, Casp-8, FLICE, MACH, MCH5)
  Tag / fusion protein: Cry2 mCherry (N terminal on backbone)
  Cloning method: Ligation Independent Cloning
  Sequencing primers: 5′ TTGGTCACCTTCAGCTTGG
Terms and licenses: Academic/Nonprofit Terms; Industry Terms: Not Available to Industry
How to cite: pLVX-opto-hCaspase-8 was a gift from Petr Broz (Addgene plasmid # 208786 ; http://n2t.net/addgene:208786 ; RRID:Addgene_208786)
